Addgene plasmid #110625: MSP1594_2x_NLS
Purpose: Mammalian expression vector for Streptococcus thermophilus CRISPR1 (St1Cas9 LMD-9)
Depositing lab: Yannick Doyon. Depositing organization: Universite Laval. Publication: Versatile and robust genome editing with Streptococcus thermophilus CRISPR1-Cas9. Agudelo D, Carter S, Velimirovic M, Duringer A, Rivest JF, Levesque S, Loehr J, Mouchiroud M, Cyr D, Waters PJ, Laplante M, Moineau S, Goulet A, Doyon Y. Genome Res. 2020 Jan;30(1):107-117. doi: 10.1101/gr.255414.119. Epub 2020 Jan 3. PubMed 31900288.
Backbone
  Vector backbone: MSP1594 (Plasmid #65775)
  Total vector size (bp): 8282
  Vector type: Mammalian Expression, CRISPR, Synthetic Biology
Growth in bacteria
  Bacterial resistance: Ampicillin, 100 μg/mL
  Growth temperature: 37°C
  Growth strain: DH5alpha
  Copy number: High Copy
Gene/Insert 1
  Gene/Insert name: St1Cas9 LMD-9
  Species: H. sapiens (human), Synthetic
  Promoter: CAG
  Tag / fusion protein: SV40 NLS (N terminal on insert); SV40 NLS (C terminal on insert)
  Cloning method: Gibson Cloning
  Sequencing primers: 5′ oBK280 (5'-CCTACAGCTCCTGGGCAACG-3')
Gene/Insert 2
  Gene/Insert name: None
  Species: Synthetic
Terms and licenses: Academic/Nonprofit Terms; Industry Terms: Not Available to Industry
Depositor comments: This plasmid is identical to MSP1594 (Plasmid #65775) except for the addition of an SV40 NLS to the N-terminus of mammalian codon-optimized Streptococcus thermophilus CRISPR1-Cas9 LMD-9. Please visit https://www.biorxiv.org/content/early/2018/05/14/321208 for BioRxiv preprint
How to cite: MSP1594_2x_NLS was a gift from Yannick Doyon (Addgene plasmid # 110625 ; http://n2t.net/addgene:110625 ; RRID:Addgene_110625)
