[The description below was written by a language model from this plasmid's Addgene catalogue record and pLannotate feature annotations shown in this document.]
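Description:
MSP1594_2x_NLS is an 8,282 bp mammalian expression plasmid for the Cas9 nuclease of the Streptococcus thermophilus CRISPR1 locus (St1Cas9, strain LMD-9), built on the MSP1594 backbone. According to the depositor, it is identical to the parental plasmid except that an SV40 nuclear localization signal has been added to the N-terminus of the mammalian codon-optimized St1Cas9, so the protein now carries an SV40 NLS at both ends, a design intended to direct the bacterial nuclease to the nucleus. The plasmid is propagated in E. coli through a high-copy ColE1/pUC-type origin and selected with ampicillin via the β-lactamase gene and its native promoter.

The St1Cas9 coding sequence is driven by the CAG promoter, annotated here as its component parts: the CMV immediate-early enhancer, the chicken β-actin promoter and a chimeric chicken β-actin/rabbit β-globin intron, which together give strong constitutive expression in many mammalian cell types. Transcripts are terminated by the rabbit β-globin polyadenylation signal. The short HBB fragments flagged on either side of the open reading frame are most likely β-globin exon remnants belonging to the intron and 3′ region of this cassette rather than separate genes. The two NLS tags are listed in the catalogue entry but are not individually annotated in the feature table. The backbone also carries an SV40 origin with an SV40 poly(A) signal and residual lac promoter/operator and lacI fragments.

No guide RNA cassette is annotated, so the matching St1Cas9 sgRNA would have to be supplied from a separate source. The plasmid is used for RNA-guided genome editing in mammalian cells with this Cas9 ortholog.
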