Features (pLannotate 1.2.2; 19 found; start..end, strand, type, name):
      4..383     +  enhancer       CMV enhancer: human cytomegalovirus immediate early enhancer
    386..661     +  promoter       chicken β-actin promoter: No description available
    662..1670    +  intron         chimeric intron: chimera between introns from chicken β-actin and rabbit β-globin
   1668..1724    +  CDS            HBB (fragment): HBB_LEPEU - Experimental evidence at protein level: Swiss-Prot protein existence level 1. Involved in oxygen transport from the lung to the various peripheral tissues. From Lepus europaeus (European hare).
   1719..1755    +  misc_feature   MCS (fragment): multiple cloning site
   1823..5182    +  CDS            St1Cas9: Cas9 endonuclease from the Streptococcus thermophilus Type II CRISPR/Cas system (Esvelt et al., 2013) generates RNA-guided double strand breaks in DNA
   5227..5298    +  CDS            HBB (fragment): HBB_PONPY - Experimental evidence at transcript level: Swiss-Prot protein existence level 2. Involved in oxygen transport from the lung to the various peripheral tissues. From Pongo pygmaeus (Bornean orangutan).
   5369..5424    +  polyA_signal   β-globin poly(A) signal: rabbit β-globin polyadenylation signal (Gil and Proudfoot, 1987)
   5809..5825    -  protein_bind   lac operator: The lac repressor binds to the lac operator to inhibit transcription in E. coli. This inhibition can be relieved by adding lactose or isopropyl-β-D-thiogalactopyranoside (IPTG). lac repressor encoded by lacI
   5833..5863    -  promoter       lac promoter: promoter for the E. coli lac operon
   5878..5899    -  protein_bind   CAP binding site: CAP binding activates transcription in the presence of cAMP. E. coli catabolite activator protein
   5912..5951    -  CDS            lacI (fragment): lac repressor; lacI; The lac repressor binds to the lac operator to inhibit transcription in E. coli. This inhibition can be relieved by adding lactose or isopropyl-β-D-thiogalactopyranoside (IPTG).
   5958..5980    +  promoter       SV40 promoter (fragment): SV40 enhancer and early promoter
   6004..6139    +  rep_origin     SV40 ori: SV40 origin of replication
   6159..6293    +  polyA_signal   SV40 poly(A) signal: SV40 polyadenylation signal
   6295..6349    -  CDS            lacI (fragment): lac repressor; lacI; The lac repressor binds to the lac operator to inhibit transcription in E. coli. This inhibition can be relieved by adding lactose or isopropyl-β-D-thiogalactopyranoside (IPTG).
   6532..7120    -  rep_origin     ori: high-copy-number ColE1/pMB1/pBR322/pUC origin of replication
   7291..8151    -  CDS            AmpR: β-lactamase; bla; confers resistance to ampicillin, carbenicillin, and related antibiotics
   8152..8256    -  promoter       AmpR promoter: bla
>Addgene plasmid #110625 | MSP1594_2x_NLS | depositor full sequence | sequence record 208000 | MSP1594_2x_NLS sequence 8282 bps
GTCGACATTGATTATTGACTAGTTATTAATAGTAATCAATTACGGGGTCATTAGTTCATAGCCCATATAT
GGAGTTCCGCGTTACATAACTTACGGTAAATGGCCCGCCTGGCTGACCGCCCAACGACCCCCGCCCATTG
ACGTCAATAATGACGTATGTTCCCATAGTAACGCCAATAGGGACTTTCCATTGACGTCAATGGGTGGACT
ATTTACGGTAAACTGCCCACTTGGCAGTACATCAAGTGTATCATATGCCAAGTACGCCCCCTATTGACGT
CAATGACGGTAAATGGCCCGCCTGGCATTATGCCCAGTACATGACCTTATGGGACTTTCCTACTTGGCAG
TACATCTACGTATTAGTCATCGCTATTACCATGGGTCGAGGTGAGCCCCACGTTCTGCTTCACTCTCCCC
ATCTCCCCCCCCTCCCCACCCCCAATTTTGTATTTATTTATTTTTTAATTATTTTGTGCAGCGATGGGGG
CGGGGGGGGGGGGGGCGCGCGCCAGGCGGGGCGGGGCGGGGCGAGGGGCGGGGCGGGGCGAGGCGGAGAG
GTGCGGCGGCAGCCAATCAGAGCGGCGCGCTCCGAAAGTTTCCTTTTATGGCGAGGCGGCGGCGGCGGCG
GCCCTATAAAAAGCGAAGCGCGCGGCGGGCGGGAGTCGCTGCGTTGCCTTCGCCCCGTGCCCCGCTCCGC
GCCGCCTCGCGCCGCCCGCCCCGGCTCTGACTGACCGCGTTACTCCCACAGGTGAGCGGGCGGGACGGCC
CTTCTCCTCCGGGCTGTAATTAGCGCTTGGTTTAATGACGGCTCGTTTCTTTTCTGTGGCTGCGTGAAAG
CCTTAAAGGGCTCCGGGAGGGCCCTTTGTGCGGGGGGGAGCGGCTCGGGGGGTGCGTGCGTGTGTGTGTG
CGTGGGGAGCGCCGCGTGCGGCCCGCGCTGCCCGGCGGCTGTGAGCGCTGCGGGCGCGGCGCGGGGCTTT
GTGCGCTCCGCGTGTGCGCGAGGGGAGCGCGGCCGGGGGCGGTGCCCCGCGGTGCGGGGGGGCTGCGAGG
GGAACAAAGGCTGCGTGCGGGGTGTGTGCGTGGGGGGGTGAGCAGGGGGTGTGGGCGCGGCGGTCGGGCT
GTAACCCCCCCCTGCACCCCCCTCCCCGAGTTGCTGAGCACGGCCCGGCTTCGGGTGCGGGGCTCCGTGC
GGGGCGTGGCGCGGGGCTCGCCGTGCCGGGCGGGGGGTGGCGGCAGGTGGGGGTGCCGGGCGGGGCGGGG
CCGCCTCGGGCCGGGGAGGGCTCGGGGGAGGGGCGCGGCGGCCCCGGAGCGCCGGCGGCTGTCGAGGCGC
GGCGAGCCGCAGCCATTGCCTTTTATGGTAATCGTGCGAGAGGGCGCAGGGACTTCCTTTGTCCCAAATC
TGGCGGAGCCGAAATCTGGGAGGCGCCGCCGCACCCCCTCTAGCGGGCGCGGGCGAAGCGGTGCGGCGCC
GGCAGGAAGGAAATGGGCGGGGAGGGCCTTCGTGCGTCGCCGCGCCGCCGTCCCCTTCTCCATCTCCAGC
CTCGGGGCTGCCGCAGGGGGACGGCTGCCTTCGGGGGGGACGGGGCAGGGCGGGGTTCGGCTTCTGGCGT
GTGACCGGCGGCTCTAGAGCCTCTGCTAACCATGTTCATGCCTTCTTCTTTTTCCTACAGCTCCTGGGCA
ACGTGCTGGTTATTGTGCTGTCTCATCATTTTGGCAAAGAATTCTGCAGTCGACGGTACCGCGGGCCCGG
GATCCACCGGTCGCCACCATGGGCGCCCCAAAGAAGAAGCGGAAGGTCGGTATCCACGGAGTCCCAGCAG
CCAGCGACCTGGTGCTGGGCCTGGACATCGGCATCGGCAGCGTGGGCGTGGGCATCCTGAACAAGGTGAC
CGGCGAGATCATCCACAAGAACAGTCGCATCTTCCCTGCTGCTCAGGCTGAGAACAACCTGGTGCGCCGC
ACCAACCGCCAGGGTCGCCGGCTTGCTCGCCGCAAGAAGCACCGGCGCGTGCGCCTGAACCGCCTGTTCG
AGGAGAGCGGCCTGATCACCGACTTCACCAAGATCAGCATCAACCTGAACCCCTACCAGCTGCGCGTGAA
GGGCCTGACCGACGAGCTGAGCAACGAGGAGCTGTTCATCGCCCTGAAGAACATGGTGAAGCACCGCGGC
ATCAGCTACCTGGACGACGCCAGCGACGACGGCAACAGCAGCGTGGGCGACTACGCCCAGATCGTGAAGG
AGAACAGCAAGCAGCTGGAGACCAAGACCCCCGGCCAGATCCAGCTGGAGCGCTACCAGACCTACGGCCA
GCTGCGCGGCGACTTCACCGTGGAGAAGGACGGCAAGAAGCACCGCCTGATCAACGTGTTCCCCACCAGC
GCCTACCGCAGCGAGGCCCTGCGCATCCTGCAGACCCAGCAGGAGTTCAACCCCCAGATCACCGACGAGT
TCATCAACCGCTACCTGGAGATCCTGACCGGCAAGCGCAAGTACTACCACGGCCCCGGCAACGAGAAGAG
CCGCACCGACTACGGCCGCTACCGCACCAGCGGCGAGACCCTGGACAACATCTTCGGCATCCTGATCGGC
AAGTGCACCTTCTACCCCGACGAGTTCCGCGCCGCCAAGGCCAGCTACACCGCCCAGGAGTTCAATCTGC
TGAACGACCTGAACAACCTGACCGTGCCCACCGAGACCAAGAAGCTGAGCAAGGAGCAGAAGAACCAGAT
CATCAACTACGTGAAGAACGAGAAGGCTATGGGCCCCGCCAAGCTGTTCAAGTACATCGCCAAGCTGCTG
AGCTGCGACGTGGCCGACATCAAGGGCTACCGCATCGACAAGAGCGGCAAGGCCGAGATCCACACCTTCG
AGGCCTACCGCAAGATGAAGACCCTGGAGACCCTGGACATCGAGCAGATGGACCGAGAGACCCTGGACAA
GCTGGCCTACGTGCTGACCCTGAACACCGAGCGCGAGGGCATCCAGGAGGCCCTGGAGCACGAGTTCGCC
GACGGCAGCTTCAGCCAGAAACAGGTGGACGAGCTGGTGCAGTTCCGCAAGGCCAACAGCAGCATCTTCG
GCAAGGGCTGGCACAACTTCAGCGTGAAGCTGATGATGGAGCTGATCCCCGAGCTGTACGAGACCAGCGA
GGAGCAGATGACCATCCTGACCCGCCTGGGCAAGCAGAAGACCACCAGCAGCAGCAACAAGACCAAGTAC
ATCGACGAGAAGCTGCTGACCGAGGAGATCTACAACCCCGTGGTGGCCAAGAGCGTGCGCCAGGCCATCA
AGATCGTGAACGCCGCCATCAAGGAGTACGGCGACTTCGACAACATCGTGATCGAGATGGCCCGCGAGAC
CAACGAGGACGACGAGAAGAAGGCCATCCAGAAGATCCAGAAGGCCAACAAGGACGAGAAGGACGCCGCC
ATGCTGAAGGCCGCCAACCAGTACAACGGCAAGGCCGAGCTGCCCCACAGCGTGTTCCACGGCCACAAGC
AGCTGGCCACCAAGATCCGCCTGTGGCACCAGCAGGGCGAGCGCTGCCTGTACACCGGCAAGACCATCAG
CATCCACGACCTGATCAACAACAGCAACCAGTTCGAGGTGGACCACATCCTGCCCCTGAGCATCACCTTC
GACGACAGCCTGGCCAACAAGGTGCTGGTGTACGCCACCGCCAACCAGGAGAAGGGCCAGCGCACCCCCT
ACCAGGCCCTGGACAGCATGGACGACGCCTGGAGCTTCCGCGAGCTGAAGGCCTTCGTGCGCGAGAGCAA
GACCCTGAGCAACAAGAAGAAGGAGTATCTGCTGACCGAGGAGGACATCAGCAAGTTCGACGTGCGCAAG
AAGTTCATCGAGCGCAACCTGGTGGACACCCGCTACGCCAGCCGCGTGGTGCTGAACGCCCTGCAGGAGC
ACTTCCGCGCCCACAAGATCGACACCAAGGTGAGCGTGGTGCGCGGCCAGTTCACCAGCCAGCTGCGCCG
CCACTGGGGCATCGAGAAGACCCGCGACACCTACCACCACCACGCCGTGGACGCCCTGATCATTGCGGCT
TCTAGCCAGCTGAACCTGTGGAAGAAGCAGAAGAACACCCTGGTGAGCTACAGCGAGGACCAGCTGCTGG
ACATCGAGACCGGCGAGCTGATCAGCGACGACGAGTACAAGGAGAGCGTGTTCAAGGCCCCCTACCAGCA
CTTCGTGGACACCCTGAAGAGCAAGGAGTTCGAGGACAGCATCCTGTTCAGCTACCAGGTGGACAGCAAG
TTCAACCGCAAGATCAGCGACGCCACCATCTACGCCACCCGCCAGGCCAAGGTGGGCAAGGACAAGGCCG
ACGAGACCTACGTGCTGGGCAAGATCAAGGACATCTACACCCAGGACGGCTACGACGCCTTCATGAAGAT
CTACAAGAAGGACAAGAGCAAGTTCCTGATGTACCGCCACGACCCCCAGACCTTCGAGAAGGTGATCGAG
CCCATCCTGGAGAACTACCCCAACAAGCAGATCAACGAGAAAGGCAAGGAGGTGCCCTGCAACCCCTTCC
TGAAGTACAAGGAGGAGCACGGCTACATCCGCAAGTACAGCAAGAAGGGCAACGGCCCCGAGATCAAGAG
CCTGAAGTACTACGACAGCAAGCTGGGCAACCACATCGACATCACCCCCAAGGACAGCAACAACAAGGTG
GTGCTGCAGAGCGTGAGCCCCTGGCGCGCCGACGTGTACTTCAACAAGACCACCGGCAAGTACGAGATCC
TGGGGCTGAAGTACGCCGATCTGCAGTTTGAGAAAGGCACAGGCACCTACAAGATCAGCCAGGAGAAGTA
CAACGACATCAAGAAGAAGGAGGGCGTGGACAGCGACAGCGAGTTCAAGTTCACCCTGTACAAGAACGAC
CTTCTGCTGGTGAAGGACACCGAGACCAAGGAGCAACAGCTGTTCCGCTTCCTGAGCCGCACCATGCCCA
AGCAGAAGCACTACGTGGAGCTGAAGCCCTACGACAAGCAGAAGTTCGAGGGCGGCGAGGCCCTGATCAA
GGTGCTGGGCAACGTGGCCAACAGCGGCCAGTGCAAGAAGGGCCTGGGCAAGAGCAACATCAGCATCTAC
AAGGTGCGCACCGACGTGCTGGGCAACCAGCACATCATCAAGAACGAGGGCGACAAGCCCAAGTTGGACT
TCAGCAGGGCTGACCCCAAGAAGAAGAGGAAGGTGTGAGCGGCCGCACTCCTCAGGTGCAGGCTGCCTAT
CAGAAGGTGGTGGCTGGTGTGGCCAATGCCCTGGCTCACAAATACCACTGAGATCTTTTTCCCTCTGCCA
AAAATTATGGGGACATCATGAAGCCCCTTGAGCATCTGACTTCTGGCTAATAAAGGAAATTTATTTTCAT
TGCAATAGTGTGTTGGAATTTTTTGTGTCTCTCACTCGGAAGGACATATGGGAGGGCAAATCATTTAAAA
CATCAGAATGAGTATTTGGTTTAGAGTTTGGCAACATATGCCCATATGCTGGCTGCCATGAACAAAGGTT
GGCTATAAAGAGGTCATCAGTATATGAAACAGCCCCCTGCTGTCCATTCCTTATTCCATAGAAAAGCCTT
GACTTGAGGTTAGATTTTTTTTATATTTTGTTTTGTGTTATTTTTTTCTTTAACATCCCTAAAATTTTCC
TTACATGTTTTACTAGCCAGATTTTTCCTCCTCTCCTGACTACTCCCAGTCATAGCTGTCCCTCTTCTCT
TATGAAGATCCCTCGACCTGCAGCCCAAGCTTGGCGTAATCATGGTCATAGCTGTTTCCTGTGTGAAATT
GTTATCCGCTCACAATTCCACACAACATACGAGCCGGAAGCATAAAGTGTAAAGCCTGGGGTGCCTAATG
AGTGAGCTAACTCACATTAATTGCGTTGCGCTCACTGCCCGCTTTCCAGTCGGGAAACCTGTCGTGCCAG
CGGATCCGCATCTCAATTAGTCAGCAACCATAGTCCCGCCCCTAACTCCGCCCATCCCGCCCCTAACTCC
GCCCAGTTCCGCCCATTCTCCGCCCCATGGCTGACTAATTTTTTTTATTTATGCAGAGGCCGAGGCCGCC
TCGGCCTCTGAGCTATTCCAGAAGTAGTGAGGAGGCTTTTTTGGAGGCCTAGGCTTTTGCAAAAAGCTAA
CTTGTTTATTGCAGCTTATAATGGTTACAAATAAAGCAATAGCATCACAAATTTCACAAATAAAGCATTT
TTTTCACTGCATTCTAGTTGTGGTTTGTCCAAACTCATCAATGTATCTTATCATGTCTGGATCCGCTGCA
TTAATGAATCGGCCAACGCGCGGGGAGAGGCGGTTTGCGTATTGGGCGCTCTTCCGCTTCCTCGCTCACT
GACTCGCTGCGCTCGGTCGTTCGGCTGCGGCGAGCGGTATCAGCTCACTCAAAGGCGGTAATACGGTTAT
CCACAGAATCAGGGGATAACGCAGGAAAGAACATGTGAGCAAAAGGCCAGCAAAAGGCCAGGAACCGTAA
AAAGGCCGCGTTGCTGGCGTTTTTCCATAGGCTCCGCCCCCCTGACGAGCATCACAAAAATCGACGCTCA
AGTCAGAGGTGGCGAAACCCGACAGGACTATAAAGATACCAGGCGTTTCCCCCTGGAAGCTCCCTCGTGC
GCTCTCCTGTTCCGACCCTGCCGCTTACCGGATACCTGTCCGCCTTTCTCCCTTCGGGAAGCGTGGCGCT
TTCTCAATGCTCACGCTGTAGGTATCTCAGTTCGGTGTAGGTCGTTCGCTCCAAGCTGGGCTGTGTGCAC
GAACCCCCCGTTCAGCCCGACCGCTGCGCCTTATCCGGTAACTATCGTCTTGAGTCCAACCCGGTAAGAC
ACGACTTATCGCCACTGGCAGCAGCCACTGGTAACAGGATTAGCAGAGCGAGGTATGTAGGCGGTGCTAC
AGAGTTCTTGAAGTGGTGGCCTAACTACGGCTACACTAGAAGGACAGTATTTGGTATCTGCGCTCTGCTG
AAGCCAGTTACCTTCGGAAAAAGAGTTGGTAGCTCTTGATCCGGCAAACAAACCACCGCTGGTAGCGGTG
GTTTTTTTGTTTGCAAGCAGCAGATTACGCGCAGAAAAAAAGGATCTCAAGAAGATCCTTTGATCTTTTC
TACGGGGTCTGACGCTCAGTGGAACGAAAACTCACGTTAAGGGATTTTGGTCATGAGATTATCAAAAAGG
ATCTTCACCTAGATCCTTTTAAATTAAAAATGAAGTTTTAAATCAATCTAAAGTATATATGAGTAAACTT
GGTCTGACAGTTACCAATGCTTAATCAGTGAGGCACCTATCTCAGCGATCTGTCTATTTCGTTCATCCAT
AGTTGCCTGACTCCCCGTCGTGTAGATAACTACGATACGGGAGGGCTTACCATCTGGCCCCAGTGCTGCA
ATGATACCGCGAGACCCACGCTCACCGGCTCCAGATTTATCAGCAATAAACCAGCCAGCCGGAAGGGCCG
AGCGCAGAAGTGGTCCTGCAACTTTATCCGCCTCCATCCAGTCTATTAATTGTTGCCGGGAAGCTAGAGT
AAGTAGTTCGCCAGTTAATAGTTTGCGCAACGTTGTTGCCATTGCTACAGGCATCGTGGTGTCACGCTCG
TCGTTTGGTATGGCTTCATTCAGCTCCGGTTCCCAACGATCAAGGCGAGTTACATGATCCCCCATGTTGT
GCAAAAAAGCGGTTAGCTCCTTCGGTCCTCCGATCGTTGTCAGAAGTAAGTTGGCCGCAGTGTTATCACT
CATGGTTATGGCAGCACTGCATAATTCTCTTACTGTCATGCCATCCGTAAGATGCTTTTCTGTGACTGGT
GAGTACTCAACCAAGTCATTCTGAGAATAGTGTATGCGGCGACCGAGTTGCTCTTGCCCGGCGTCAATAC
GGGATAATACCGCGCCACATAGCAGAACTTTAAAAGTGCTCATCATTGGAAAACGTTCTTCGGGGCGAAA
ACTCTCAAGGATCTTACCGCTGTTGAGATCCAGTTCGATGTAACCCACTCGTGCACCCAACTGATCTTCA
GCATCTTTTACTTTCACCAGCGTTTCTGGGTGAGCAAAAACAGGAAGGCAAAATGCCGCAAAAAAGGGAA
TAAGGGCGACACGGAAATGTTGAATACTCATACTCTTCCTTTTTCAATATTATTGAAGCATTTATCAGGG
TTATTGTCTCATGAGCGGATACATATTTGAATGTATTTAGAAAAATAAACAAATAGGGGTTCCGCGCACA
TTTCCCCGAAAAGTGCCACCTG
