>Addgene plasmid #110625 | MSP1594_2x_NLS | addgene partial sequence | sequence record 211316 | Addgene Partial NGS Result
GGGCGAGGCGGAGAGGTGCGGCGGCAGCCAATCAGAGCGGCGCGCTCCGAAAGTTTCCTTTTATGGCGAG
GCGGCGGCGGCGGCGGCCCTATAAAAAGCGAAGCGCGCGGCGGGCGGGAGTCGCTGCGCGCTGCCTTCGC
CCCGTGCCCCGCTCCGCCGCCGCCTCGCGCCGCCCGCCCCGGCTCTGACTGACCGCGTTACTCCCACAGG
TGAGCGGGCGGGACGGCCCTTCTCCTCCGGGCTGTAATTAGCGCTTGGTTTAATGACGGCTTGTTTCTTT
TCTGTGGCTGCGTGAAAGCCTTGAGGGGCTCCGGGAGGGCCCTTTGTGCGGGGGGAGCGGCTCGGGGGGT
GCGTGCGTGTGTGTGTGCGTGGGGAGCGCCGCGTGCGGCTCCGCGCTGCCCGGCGGCTGTGAGCGCTGCG
GGCGCGGCGCGGGGCTTTGTGCGCTCCGCAGTGTGCGCGAGGGGAGCGCGGCCGGGGGCGGTGCCCCGCG
GTGCGGGGGGGGCTGCGAGGGGAACAAAGGCTGCGTGCGGGGTGTGTGCGTGGGGGGGTGAGCAGGGGGT
GTGGGCGCGTCGGTCGGGCTGCAACCCCCCCTGCACCCCCCTCCCCGAGTTGCTGAGCACGGCCCGGCTT
CGGGTGCGGGGCTCCGTACGGGGCGTGGCGCGGGGCTCGCCGTGCCGGGCGGGGGGTGGCGGCAGGTGGG
GGTGCCGGGCGGGGCGGGGCCGCCTCGGGCCGGGGAGGGCTCGGGGGAGGGGCGCGGCGGCCCCCGGAGC
GCCGGCGGCTGTCGAGGCGCGGCGAGCCGCAGCCATTGCCTTTTATGGTAATCGTGCGAGAGGGCGCAGG
GACTTCCTTTGTCCCAAATCTGTGCGGAGCCGAAATCTGGGAGGCGCCGCCGCACCCCCTCTAGCGGGCG
CGGGGCGAAGCGGTGCGGCGCCGGCAGGAAGGAAATGGGCGGGGAGGGCCTTCGTGCGTCGCCGCGCCGC
CGTCCCCTTCTCCCTCTCCAGCCTCGGGGCTGTCCGCGGGGGGACGGCTGCCTTCGGGGGGGACGGGGCA
GGGCGGGGTTCGGCTTCTGGCGTGTGACCGGCGGCTCTAGAGCCTCTGCTAACCATGTTCATGCCTTCTT
CTTTTTCCTACAGCTCCTGGGCAACGTGCTGGTTATTGTGCTGTCTCATCATTTTGGCAAAGAATTCTGC
AGTCGACGGTACCGCGGGCCCGGGATCCACCGGTCGCCACCATGGGCGCCCCAAAGAAGAAGCGGAAGGT
CGGTATCCACGGAGTCCCAGCAGCCAGCGACCTGGTGCTGGGCCTGGACATCGGCATCGGCAGCGTGGGC
GTGGGCATCCTGAACAAGGTGACCGGCGAGATCATCCACAAGAACAGTCGCATCTTCCCTGCTGCTCAGG
CTGAGAACAACCTGGTGCGCCGCACCAACCGCCAGGGTCGCCGGCTTGCTCGCCGCAAGAAGCACCGGCG
CGTGCGCCTGAACCGCCTGTTCGAGGAGAGCGGCCTGATCACCGACTTCACCAAGATCAGCATCAACCTG
AACCCCTACCAGCTGCGCGTGAAGGGCCTGACCGACGAGCTGAGCAACGAGGAGCTGTTCATCGCCCTGA
AGAACATGGTGAAGCACCGCGGCATCAGCTACCTGGACGACGCCAGCGACGACGGCAACAGCAGCGTGGG
CGACTACGCCCAGATCGTGAAGGAGAACAGCAAGCAGCTGGAGACCAAGACCCCCGGCCAGATCCAGCTG
GAGCGCTACCAGACCTACGGCCAGCTGCGCGGCGACTTCACCGTGGAGAAGGACGGCAAGAAGCACCGCC
TGATCAACGTGTTCCCCACCAGCGCCTACCGCAGCGAGGCCCTGCGCATCCTGCAGACCCAGCAGGAGTT
CAACCCCCAGATCACCGACGAGTTCATCAACCGCTACCTGGAGATCCTGACCGGCAAGCGCAAGTACTAC
CACGGCCCCGGCAACGAGAAGAGCCGCACCGACTACGGCCGCTACCGCACCAGCGGCGAGACCCTGGACA
ACATCTTCGGCATCCTGATCGGCAAGTGCACCTTCTACCCCGACGAGTTCCGCGCCGCCAAGGCCAGCTA
CACCGCCCAGGAGTTCAATCTGCTGAACGACCTGAACAACCTGACCGTGCCCACCGAGACCAAGAAGCTG
AGCAAGGAGCAGAAGAACCAGATCATCAACTACGTGAAGAACGAGAAGGCTATGGGCCCCGCCAAGCTGT
TCAAGTACATCGCCAAGCTGCTGAGCTGCGACGTGGCCGACATCAAGGGCTACCGCATCGACAAGAGCGG
CAAGGCCGAGATCCACACCTTCGAGGCCTACCGCAAGATGAAGACCCTGGAGACCCTGGACATCGAGCAG
ATGGACCGAGAGACCCTGGACAAGCTGGCCTACGTGCTGACCCTGAACACCGAGCGCGAGGGCATCCAGG
AGGCCCTGGAGCACGAGTTCGCCGACGGCAGCTTCAGCCAGAAACAGGTGGACGAGCTGGTGCAGTTCCG
CAAGGCCAACAGCAGCATCTTCGGCAAGGGCTGGCACAACTTCAGCGTGAAGCTGATGATGGAGCTGATC
CCCGAGCTGTACGAGACCAGCGAGGAGCAGATGACCATCCTGACCCGCCTGGGCAAGCAGAAGACCACCA
GCAGCAGCAACAAGACCAAGTACATCGACGAGAAGCTGCTGACCGAGGAGATCTACAACCCCGTGGTGGC
CAAGAGCGTGCGCCAGGCCATCAAGATCGTGAACGCCGCCATCAAGGAGTACGGCGACTTCGACAACATC
GTGATCGAGATGGCCCGCGAGACCAACGAGGACGACGAGAAGAAGGCCATCCAGAAGATCCAGAAGGCCA
ACAAGGACGAGAAGGACGCCGCCATGCTGAAGGCCGCCAACCAGTACAACGGCAAGGCCGAGCTGCCCCA
CAGCGTGTTCCACGGCCACAAGCAGCTGGCCACCAAGATCCGCCTGTGGCACCAGCAGGGCGAGCGCTGC
CTGTACACCGGCAAGACCATCAGCATCCACGACCTGATCAACAACAGCAACCAGTTCGAGGTGGACCACA
TCCTGCCCCTGAGCATCACCTTCGACGACAGCCTGGCCAACAAGGTGCTGGTGTACGCCACCGCCAACCA
GGAGAAGGGCCAGCGCACCCCCTACCAGGCCCTGGACAGCATGGACGACGCCTGGAGCTTCCGCGAGCTG
AAGGCCTTCGTGCGCGAGAGCAAGACCCTGAGCAACAAGAAGAAGGAGTATCTGCTGACCGAGGAGGACA
TCAGCAAGTTCGACGTGCGCAAGAAGTTCATCGAGCGCAACCTGGTGGACACCCGCTACGCCAGCCGCGT
GGTGCTGAACGCCCTGCAGGAGCACTTCCGCGCCCACAAGATCGACACCAAGGTGAGCGTGGTGCGCGGC
CAGTTCACCAGCCAGCTGCGCCGCCACTGGGGCATCGAGAAGACCCGCGACACCTACCACCACCACGCCG
TGGACGCCCTGATCATTGCGGCTTCTAGCCAGCTGAACCTGTGGAAGAAGCAGAAGAACACCCTGGTGAG
CTACAGCGAGGACCAGCTGCTGGACATCGAGACCGGCGAGCTGATCAGCGACGACGAGTACAAGGAGAGC
GTGTTCAAGGCCCCCTACCAGCACTTCGTGGACACCCTGAAGAGCAAGGAGTTCGAGGACAGCATCCTGT
TCAGCTACCAGGTGGACAGCAAGTTCAACCGCAAGATCAGCGACGCCACCATCTACGCCACCCGCCAGGC
CAAGGTGGGCAAGGACAAGGCCGACGAGACCTACGTGCTGGGCAAGATCAAGGACATCTACACCCAGGAC
GGCTACGACGCCTTCATGAAGATCTACAAGAAGGACAAGAGCAAGTTCCTGATGTACCGCCACGACCCCC
AGACCTTCGAGAAGGTGATCGAGCCCATCCTGGAGAACTACCCCAACAAGCAGATCAACGAGAAAGGCAA
GGAGGTGCCCTGCAACCCCTTCCTGAAGTACAAGGAGGAGCACGGCTACATCCGCAAGTACAGCAAGAAG
GGCAACGGCCCCGAGATCAAGAGCCTGAAGTACTACGACAGCAAGCTGGGCAACCACATCGACATCACCC
CCAAGGACAGCAACAACAAGGTGGTGCTGCAGAGCGTGAGCCCCTGGCGCGCCGACGTGTACTTCAACAA
GACCACCGGCAAGTACGAGATCCTGGGGCTGAAGTACGCCGATCTGCAGTTTGAGAAAGGCACAGGCACC
TACAAGATCAGCCAGGAGAAGTACAACGACATCAAGAAGAAGGAGGGCGTGGACAGCGACAGCGAGTTCA
AGTTCACCCTGTACAAGAACGACCTTCTGCTGGTGAAGGACACCGAGACCAAGGAGCAACAGCTGTTCCG
CTTCCTGAGCCGCACCATGCCCAAGCAGAAGCACTACGTGGAGCTGAAGCCCTACGACAAGCAGAAGTTC
GAGGGCGGCGAGGCCCTGATCAAGGTGCTGGGCAACGTGGCCAACAGCGGCCAGTGCAAGAAGGGCCTGG
GCAAGAGCAACATCAGCATCTACAAGGTGCGCACCGACGTGCTGGGCAACCAGCACATCATCAAGAACGA
GGGCGACAAGCCCAAGTTGGACTTCAGCAGGGCTGACCCCAAGAAGAAGAGGAAGGTGTGAGCGGCCGCA
CTCCTCAGGTGCAGGCTGCCTATCAGAAGGTGGTGGCTGGTGTGGCCAATGCCCTGGCTCACAAATACCA
CTGAGATCTTTTTCCCTCTGCCAAAAATTATGGGGACATCATGAAGCCCCTTGAGCATCTGACTTCTGGC
TAATAAAGGAAATTTATTTTCATTGCAATAGTGTGTTGGAATTTTTTGTGTCTCTCACTCGGAAGGACAT
ATGGGAGGGCAAATCATTTAAAACATCAGAATGAGTATTTGGTTTAGAGTTTGGCAACATATGCCCATAT
GCTGGCTGCCATGAACAAAGGTTGGCTATAAAGAGGTCATCAGTATATGAAACAGCCCCCTGCTGTCCAT
TCCTTATTCCATAGAAAAGCCTTGACTTGAGGTTAGATTTTTTTTATATTTTGTTTTGTGTTATTTTTTT
CTTTAACATCCCTAAAATTTTCCTTACATGTTTTACTAGCCAGATTTTTCCTCCTCTCCTGACTACTCCC
AGTCATAGCTGTCCCTCTTCTCTTATGGAGATCCCTCGACCTGCAGCCCAAGCTTGGCGTAATCATGGTC
ATAGCTGTTTCCTGTGTGAAATTGTTATCCGCTCACAATTCCACACAACATACGAGCCGGAAGCATAAAG
TGTAAAGCCTGGGGTGCCTAATGAGTGAGCTAACTCACATTAATTGCGTTGCGCTCACTGCCCGCTTTCC
AGTCGGGAAACCTGTCGTGCCAGCGGATCCGCATCTCAATTAGTCAGCAACCATAGTCCCGCCCCTAACT
CCGCCCATCCCGCCCCTAACTCCGCCCAGTTCCGCCCATTCTCCGCCCCATGGCTGACTAATTTTTTTTA
TTTATGCAGAGGCCGAGGCCGCCTCGGCCTCTGAGCTATTCCAGAAGTAGTGAGGAGGCTTTTTTGGAGG
CCTAGGCTTTTGCAAAAAGCTAACTTGTTTATTGCAGCTTATAATGGTTACAAATAAAGCAATAGCATCA
CAAATTTCACAAATAAAGCATTTTTTTCACTGCATTCTAGTTGTGGTTTGTCCAAACTCATCAATGTATC
TTATCATGTCTGGATCCGCTGCATTAATGAATCGGCCAACGCGCGGGGAGAGGCGGTTTGCGTATTGGGC
GCTCTTCCGCTTCCTCGCTCACTGACTCGCTGCGCTCGGTCGTTCGGCTGCGGCGAGCGGTATCAGCTCA
CTCAAAGGCGGTAATACGGTTATCCACAGAATCAGGGGATAACGCAGGAAAGAACATGTGAGCAAAAGGC
CAGCAAAAGGCCAGGAACCGTAAAAAGGCCGCGTTGCTGGCGTTTTTCCATAGGCTCCGCCCCCCTGACG
AGCATCACAAAAATCGACGCTCAAGTCAGAGGTGGCGAAACCCGACAGGACTATAAAGATACCAGGCGTT
TCCCCCTGGAAGCTCCCTCGTGCGCTCTCCTGTTCCGACCCTGCCGCTTACCGGATACCTGTCCGCCTTT
CTCCCTTCGGGAAGCGTGGCGCTTTCTCATAGCTCACGCTGTAGGTATCTCAGTTCGGTGTAGGTCGTTC
GCTCCAAGCTGGGCTGTGTGCACGAACCCCCCGTTCAGCCCGACCGCTGCGCCTTATCCGGTAACTATCG
TCTTGAGTCCAACCCGGTAAGACACGACTTATCGCCACTGGCAGCAGCCACTGGTAACAGGATTAGCAGA
GCGAGGTATGTAGGCGGTGCTACAGAGTTCTTGAAGTGGTGGCCTAACTACGGCTACACTAGAAGAACAG
TATTTGGTATCTGCGCTCTGCTGAAGCCAGTTACCTTCGGAAAAAGAGTTGGTAGCTCTTGATCCGGCAA
ACAAACCACCGCTGGTAGCGGTGGTTTTTTTGTTTGCAAGCAGCAGATTACGCGCAGAAAAAAAGGATCT
CAAGAAGATCCTTTGATCTTTTCTACGGGGTCTGACGCTCAGTGGAACGAAAACTCACGTTAAGGGATTT
TGGTCATGAGATTATCAAAAAGGATCTTCACCTAGATCCTTTTAAATTAAAAATGAAGTTTTAAATCAAT
CTAAAGTATATATGAGTAAACTTGGTCTGACAGTTACCAATGCTTAATCAGTGAGGCACCTATCTCAGCG
ATCTGTCTATTTCGTTCATCCATAGTTGCCTGACTCCCCGTCGTGTAGATAACTACGATACGGGAGGGCT
TACCATCTGGCCCCAGTGCTGCAATGATACCGCGAGACCCACGCTCACCGGCTCCAGATTTATCAGCAAT
AAACCAGCCAGCCGGAAGGGCCGAGCGCAGAAGTGGTCCTGCAACTTTATCCGCCTCCATCCAGTCTATT
AATTGTTGCCGGGAAGCTAGAGTAAGTAGTTCGCCAGTTAATAGTTTGCGCAACGTTGTTGCCATTGCTA
CAGGCATCGTGGTGTCACGCTCGTCGTTTGGTATGGCTTCATTCAGCTCCGGTTCCCAACGATCAAGGCG
AGTTACATGATCCCCCATGTTGTGCAAAAAAGCGGTTAGCTCCTTCGGTCCTCCGATCGTTGTCAGAAGT
AAGTTGGCCGCAGTGTTATCACTCATGGTTATGGCAGCACTGCATAATTCTCTTACTGTCATGCCATCCG
TAAGATGCTTTTCTGTGACTGGTGAGTACTCAACCAAGTCATTCTGAGAATAGTGTATGCGGCGACCGAG
TTGCTCTTGCCCGGCGTCAATACGGGATAATACCGCGCCACATAGCAGAACTTTAAAAGTGCTCATCATT
GGAAAACGTTCTTCGGGGCGAAAACTCTCAAGGATCTTACCGCTGTTGAGATCCAGTTCGATGTAACCCA
CTCGTGCACCCAACTGATCTTCAGCATCTTTTACTTTCACCAGCGTTTCTGGGTGAGCAAAAACAGGAAG
GCAAAATGCCGCAAAAAAGGGAATAAGGGCGACACGGAAATGTTGAATACTCATACTCTTCCTTTTTCAA
TATTATTGAAGCATTTATCAGGGTTATTGTCTCATGAGCGGATACATATTTGAATGTATTTAGAAAAATA
AACAAATAGGGGTTCCGCGCACATTTCCCCGAAAAGTGCCACCTGGGTCGACATTGATTATTGACTAGTT
ATTAATAGTAATCAATTACGGGGTCATTAGTTCATAGCCCATATATGGAGTTCCGCGTTACATAACTTAC
GGTAAATGGCCCGCCTGGCTGACCGCCCAACGACCCCCGCCCATTGACGTCAATAATGACGTATGTTCCC
ATAGTAACGCCAATAGGGACTTTCCATTGACGTCAATGGGTGGAGTATTTACGGTAAACTGCCCACTTGG
CAGTACATCAAGTGTATCATATGCCAAGTACGCCCCCTATTGACGTCAATGACGGTAAATGGCCCGCCTG
GCATTATGCCCAGTACATGACCTTATGGGACTTTCCTACTTGGCAGTACATCTACGTATTAGTCATCGCT
ATTACCATGGTCGAGGTGAGCCCCACGTTCTGCTTCACTCTCCCCATCTCCCCCCCCTCCCCACCCCCAA
TTTTGTATTTATTTATTTTTTAATTATTTTGTGCAGCGATGGGGGCGGGGGGGGG
